Addgene plasmid #177799: pBAD-HisD-KRaION1
Purpose: Bacterial expression of green fluorescent potassium indicator KRaION1
Depositing lab: Edward Boyden. Depositing organization: Massachusetts Institute of Technology. Publication: Tuning the Sensitivity of Genetically Encoded Fluorescent Potassium Indicators through Structure-Guided and Genome Mining Strategies. Torres Cabán CC, Yang M, Lai C, Yang L, Subach FV, Smith BO, Piatkevich KD, Boyden ES. ACS Sens. 2022 May 27;7(5):1336-1346. doi: 10.1021/acssensors.1c02201. Epub 2022 Apr 15. PubMed 35427452.
Backbone
  Vector backbone: pBAD-HisD
  Backbone size w/o insert (bp): 4002
  Total vector size (bp): 5175
  Vector type: Bacterial Expression
Growth in bacteria
  Bacterial resistance: Ampicillin, 100 μg/mL
  Growth temperature: 37°C
  Growth strain: DH5alpha
  Copy number: High Copy
Gene/Insert
  Gene/Insert name: KRaION1
  Species: Synthetic
  Insert size (bp): 1173
  GenBank ID: OK187805
  Promoter: araB
  Cloning method: Ligation Independent Cloning
  Sequencing primers: 5′ pBAD-Fw; 3′ pBAD-Rv
Terms and licenses: Academic/Nonprofit Terms; Industry Terms: Not Available to Industry
Depositor comments: Please visit https://doi.org/10.1101/2021.10.07.463355 for bioRxiv preprint.
How to cite: pBAD-HisD-KRaION1 was a gift from Edward Boyden (Addgene plasmid # 177799 ; http://n2t.net/addgene:177799 ; RRID:Addgene_177799)
