[The description below was written by a language model from this plasmid's Addgene catalogue record and the feature table of its GenBank file.]
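Description:
pBAD-HisD-KRaION1 is a 5,175 bp bacterial expression plasmid built on the pBAD-HisD backbone for producing the green fluorescent potassium indicator KRaION1 in E. coli. It replicates from a high-copy ColE1/pMB1-type origin, with the adjacent pBR322 bom (basis of mobility) region, and is selected through the bla gene, which encodes beta-lactamase and confers ampicillin resistance from its own promoter.

The payload is a synthetic KRaION1 coding sequence of about 1.2 kb, inserted by ligation-independent cloning downstream of the araBAD promoter of the E. coli L-arabinose operon. The regulator gene araC is carried on the same plasmid and transcribed in the opposite direction. Its product represses the promoter in the absence of arabinose and activates it when the sugar is present, giving tight, titratable induction. A 6xHis tag is annotated shortly after the promoter and upstream of the cloning region. This position suggests an N-terminally His-tagged sensor suited to metal-affinity purification, although the feature table does not annotate the KRaION1 open reading frame itself, so the exact fusion junction is not shown. Transcription is terminated by the tandem rrnB T1 and T2 terminators, and standard pBAD forward and reverse primer sites flank the insert for sequence verification.

The stated purpose is bacterial expression of the indicator. The associated work concerns tuning the sensitivity of genetically encoded fluorescent potassium sensors through structure-guided and genome-mining approaches. This points to use in producing the protein for characterisation, though the record does not spell out specific applications.
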