LOCUS       Exported 5175 bp ds-DNA circular SYN 17-NOV-2021
DEFINITION  Bacterial expression of green fluorescent potassium indicator
            KRaION1.
ACCESSION   .
VERSION     .
KEYWORDS    pBAD-HisD-KRaION1
SOURCE      synthetic DNA construct
  ORGANISM  synthetic DNA construct
REFERENCE   1 (bases 1 to 5175)
  AUTHORS   Torres Caban CC, Yang M, Lai CC, Yang L, Subach F, Smith BO,
            Piatkevich KD, Boyden ES
  TITLE     Tuning the sensitivity of genetically encoded fluorescent potassium
            indicators through structure-guided and genome mining strategies.
  JOURNAL   bioRxiv 2021.10.07.463355
REFERENCE   2 (bases 1 to 5175)
  AUTHORS   .
  TITLE     Direct Submission
  JOURNAL   Exported Nov 17, 2021 from SnapGene Server 1.1.58
            http://www.snapgene.com
FEATURES             Location/Qualifiers
     source          1..5175
                     /organism="synthetic DNA construct"
                     /mol_type="other DNA"
     promoter        1..285
                     /gene="araBAD"
                     /label=araBAD promoter
                     /note="promoter of the L-arabinose operon of E. coli; the
                     araC regulatory gene is transcribed in the opposite
                     direction (Guzman et al., 1995)"
     primer_bind     208..227
                     /label=pBAD Forward
                     /note="For vectors with E. coli araBAD promoter, forward
                     primer"
     CDS             328..345
                     /codon_start=1
                     /product="6xHis affinity tag"
                     /label=6xHis
                     /translation="HHHHHH"
     primer_bind     complement(1576..1593)
                     /label=pBAD Reverse
                     /note="For vectors with E. coli araBAD promoter, reverse
                     primer"
     terminator      1746..1832
                     /gene="Escherichia coli rrnB"
                     /label=rrnB T1 terminator
                     /note="transcription terminator T1 from the E. coli rrnB
                     gene"
     terminator      1924..1951
                     /label=rrnB T2 terminator
                     /note="transcription terminator T2 from the E. coli rrnB
                     gene"
     promoter        1970..2061
                     /gene="bla"
                     /label=AmpR promoter
     CDS             2062..2922
                     /codon_start=1
                     /gene="bla"
                     /product="beta-lactamase"
                     /label=AmpR
                     /note="confers resistance to ampicillin, carbenicillin, and
                     related antibiotics"
                     /translation="MSIQHFRVALIPFFAAFCLPVFAHPETLVKVKDAEDQLGARVGYI
                     ELDLNSGKILESFRPEERFPMMSTFKVLLCGAVLSRVDAGQEQLGRRIHYSQNDLVEYS
                     PVTEKHLTDGMTVRELCSAAITMSDNTAANLLLTTIGGPKELTAFLHNMGDHVTRLDRW
                     EPELNEAIPNDERDTTMPVAMATTLRKLLTGELLTLASRQQLIDWMEADKVAGPLLRSA
                     LPAGWFIADKSGAGERGSRGIIAALGPDGKPSRIVVIYTTGSQATMDERNRQIAEIGAS
                     LIKHW"
     primer_bind     complement(2280..2299)
                     /label=Amp-R
                     /note="Ampicillin resistance gene, reverse primer"
     rep_origin      3093..3681
                     /direction=RIGHT
                     /label=ori
                     /note="high-copy-number ColE1/pMB1/pBR322/pUC origin of
                     replication"
     primer_bind     3582..3601
                     /label=pBR322ori-F
                     /note="pBR322 origin, forward primer"
     primer_bind     3835..3852
                     /label=L4440
                     /note="L4440 vector, forward primer"
     misc_feature    3867..4007
                     /label=bom
                     /note="basis of mobility region from pBR322"
     primer_bind     complement(3933..3952)
                     /label=pRS-marker
                     /note="pRS vectors, use to sequence yeast selectable
                     marker"
     primer_bind     4093..4115
                     /label=pGEX 3'
                     /note="pGEX vectors, reverse primer"
     CDS             complement(4271..5149)
                     /codon_start=1
                     /gene="araC"
                     /product="L-arabinose regulatory protein"
                     /label=araC
                     /translation="MAEAQNDPLLPGYSFNAHLVAGLTPIEANGYLDFFIDRPLGMKGY
                     ILNLTIRGQGVVKNQGREFVCRPGDILLFPPGEIHHYGRHPEAREWYHQWVYFRPRAYW
                     HEWLNWPSIFANTGFFRPDEAHQPHFSDLFGQIINAGQGEGRYSELLAINLLEQLLLRR
                     MEAINESLHPPMDNRVREACQYISDHLADSNFDIASVAQHVCLSPSRLSHLFRQQLGIS
                     VLSWREDQRISQAKLLLSTTRMPIATVGRNVGFDDQLYFSRVFKKCTGASPSEFRAGCE
                     EKVNDVAVKLS"
ORIGIN
        1 aagaaaccaa ttgtccatat tgcatcagac attgccgtca ctgcgtcttt tactggctct
       61 tctcgctaac caaaccggta accccgctta ttaaaagcat tctgtaacaa agcgggacca
      121 aagccatgac aaaaacgcgt aacaaaagtg tctataatca cggcagaaaa gtccacattg
      181 attatttgca cggcgtcaca ctttgctatg ccatagcatt tttatccata agattagcgg
      241 atcctacctg acgcttttta tcgcaactct ctactgtttc tccatacccg ttttttgggc
      301 taacaggagg aattaaccat ggggagccac catcaccatc accatggcag atctatggtc
      361 tcaaagggag aggaggaaaa catggctagt ctgcctgcta cccacgaact gcatattttt
      421 ggctccataa atggcatcga tttcgacatg gtaggccaag gcaccggtaa tccaaacgac
      481 ggctatgagg agctgaacct gaagtccacc atgggcgatc tgcagttcag tccctggatc
      541 ctggtgccgc acattgggta cgggtttcac cagtatcttc cctatccaga cgggatgtca
      601 ccatttcagg ctgcaatggt cgacgggtcc ggataccaag tgcaccgcac tatgcagttt
      661 gaggacggtg cctcactgac cgtgaattac agatacacct acgaaggatc acatatcaaa
      721 ggggaagctc aggtggaggg cactgggttc ccagctgacg gccctgtgat gacaaattcc
      781 ctgacagccg aggcccacgg cctgttcaac ttcgtgaagg acgccggcga gaagctgtgg
      841 gatgccgtga caggccagca cgacaaggac gaccaggcca agaaggtgca ggaacacctg
      901 aacaagaccg gcatccccga cgccgacaaa gtgaacatcc agatcgccga cggcaaggcc
      961 acagtgacag gcgacggact gagccaggaa gccaaagaaa agatcctggt ggccgtgggc
     1021 aacatcagcg gaatcgccag cgtggacgat caagtgaaaa ccgccacccc tgccaccgcc
     1081 agccagttct acacagtgaa gtccggcgac accctgagcg ccatcagcaa acaggtgtac
     1141 ggcaacgcca acctgtacaa caagattttc gaggccaaca agcccatgct gaagtccccc
     1201 gacaaaatct accccggcca ggtgctgaga atccccgagg aaatgtactt cgctgactgg
     1261 tgcgtatcca agaagacttg ccccaatgat aagactatcg tctccacatt taagtgggct
     1321 tttatcaccg acaacggcaa acgctaccgg tctaccgctc gcaccacata cacattcgcc
     1381 aagccaatgg ccgcaaatta cctcaaaaat cagccgatgt atgtctttcg gaaaacagag
     1441 ctgaaacatt ctaagaccga actgaatttt aaagagtggc aaaaggcctt tacggacgtg
     1501 atgggcatgg acgagctgta taagtaataa gaattcgaag cttggctgtt ttggtggatg
     1561 agagaagatt ttcagcctga tacagattaa atcagaacgc agaagcggtc tgataaaaca
     1621 gaatttgcct ggcggcagta gcgcggtggt cccacctgac cccatgccga actcagaagt
     1681 gaaacgccgt agcgccgatg gtagtgtggg gtctccccat gcgagagtag ggaactgcca
     1741 ggcatcaaat aaaacgaaag gctcagtcga aagactgggc ctttcgtttt atctgttgtt
     1801 tgtcggtgaa cgctctcctg agtaggacaa atccgccggg agcggatttg aacgttgcga
     1861 agcaacggcc cggagggtgg cgggcaggac gcccgccata aactgccagg catcaaatta
     1921 agcagaaggc catcctgacg gatggccttt ttgcgtttct acaaactctt ttgtttattt
     1981 ttctaaatac attcaaatat gtatccgctc atgagacaat aaccctgata aatgcttcaa
     2041 taatattgaa aaaggaagag tatgagtatt caacatttcc gtgtcgccct tattcccttt
     2101 tttgcggcat tttgccttcc tgtttttgct cacccagaaa cgctggtgaa agtaaaagat
     2161 gctgaagatc agttgggtgc acgagtgggt tacatcgaac tggatctcaa cagcggtaag
     2221 atccttgaga gttttcgccc cgaagaacgt tttccaatga tgagcacttt taaagttctg
     2281 ctatgtggcg cggtattatc ccgtgttgac gccgggcaag agcaactcgg tcgccgcata
     2341 cactattctc agaatgactt ggttgagtac tcaccagtca cagaaaagca tcttacggat
     2401 ggcatgacag taagagaatt atgcagtgct gccataacca tgagtgataa cactgcggcc
     2461 aacttacttc tgacaacgat cggaggaccg aaggagctaa ccgctttttt gcacaacatg
     2521 ggggatcatg taactcgcct tgatcgttgg gaaccggagc tgaatgaagc cataccaaac
     2581 gacgagcgtg acaccacgat gcctgtagca atggcaacaa cgttgcgcaa actattaact
     2641 ggcgaactac ttactctagc ttcccggcaa caattaatag actggatgga ggcggataaa
     2701 gttgcaggac cacttctgcg ctcggccctt ccggctggct ggtttattgc tgataaatct
     2761 ggagccggtg agcgtgggtc tcgcggtatc attgcagcac tggggccaga tggtaagccc
     2821 tcccgtatcg tagttatcta cacgacgggg agtcaggcaa ctatggatga acgaaataga
     2881 cagatcgctg agataggtgc ctcactgatt aagcattggt aactgtcaga ccaagtttac
     2941 tcatatatac tttagattga tttaaaactt catttttaat ttaaaaggat ctaggtgaag
     3001 atcctttttg ataatctcat gaccaaaatc ccttaacgtg agttttcgtt ccactgagcg
     3061 tcagaccccg tagaaaagat caaaggatct tcttgagatc ctttttttct gcgcgtaatc
     3121 tgctgcttgc aaacaaaaaa accaccgcta ccagcggtgg tttgtttgcc ggatcaagag
     3181 ctaccaactc tttttccgaa ggtaactggc ttcagcagag cgcagatacc aaatactgtc
     3241 cttctagtgt agccgtagtt aggccaccac ttcaagaact ctgtagcacc gcctacatac
     3301 ctcgctctgc taatcctgtt accagtggct gctgccagtg gcgataagtc gtgtcttacc
     3361 gggttggact caagacgata gttaccggat aaggcgcagc ggtcgggctg aacggggggt
     3421 tcgtgcacac agcccagctt ggagcgaacg acctacaccg aactgagata cctacagcgt
     3481 gagctatgag aaagcgccac gcttcccgaa gggagaaagg cggacaggta tccggtaagc
     3541 ggcagggtcg gaacaggaga gcgcacgagg gagcttccag ggggaaacgc ctggtatctt
     3601 tatagtcctg tcgggtttcg ccacctctga cttgagcgtc gatttttgtg atgctcgtca
     3661 ggggggcgga gcctatggaa aaacgccagc aacgcggcct ttttacggtt cctggccttt
     3721 tgctggcctt ttgctcacat gttctttcct gcgttatccc ctgattctgt ggataaccgt
     3781 attaccgcct ttgagtgagc tgataccgct cgccgcagcc gaacgaccga gcgcagcgag
     3841 tcagtgagcg aggaagcgga agagcgcctg atgcggtatt ttctccttac gcatctgtgc
     3901 ggtatttcac accgcatatg gtgcactctc agtacaatct gctctgatgc cgcatagtta
     3961 agccagtata cactccgcta tcgctacgtg actgggtcat ggctgcgccc cgacacccgc
     4021 caacacccgc tgacgcgccc tgacgggctt gtctgctccc ggcatccgct tacagacaag
     4081 ctgtgaccgt ctccgggagc tgcatgtgtc agaggttttc accgtcatca ccgaaacgcg
     4141 cgaggcagca gatcaattcg cgcgcgaagg cgaagcggca tgcataatgt gcctgtcaaa
     4201 tggacgaagc agggattctg caaaccctat gctactccgt caagccgtca attgtctgat
     4261 tcgttaccaa ttatgacaac ttgacggcta catcattcac tttttcttca caaccggcac
     4321 ggaactcgct cgggctggcc ccggtgcatt ttttaaatac ccgcgagaaa tagagttgat
     4381 cgtcaaaacc aacattgcga ccgacggtgg cgataggcat ccgggtggtg ctcaaaagca
     4441 gcttcgcctg gctgatacgt tggtcctcgc gccagcttaa gacgctaatc cctaactgct
     4501 ggcggaaaag atgtgacaga cgcgacggcg acaagcaaac atgctgtgcg acgctggcga
     4561 tatcaaaatt gctgtctgcc aggtgatcgc tgatgtactg acaagcctcg cgtacccgat
     4621 tatccatcgg tggatggagc gactcgttaa tcgcttccat gcgccgcagt aacaattgct
     4681 caagcagatt tatcgccagc agctccgaat agcgcccttc cccttgcccg gcgttaatga
     4741 tttgcccaaa caggtcgctg aaatgcggct ggtgcgcttc atccgggcga aagaaccccg
     4801 tattggcaaa tattgacggc cagttaagcc attcatgcca gtaggcgcgc ggacgaaagt
     4861 aaacccactg gtgataccat tcgcgagcct ccggatgacg accgtagtga tgaatctctc
     4921 ctggcgggaa cagcaaaata tcacccggtc ggcaaacaaa ttctcgtccc tgatttttca
     4981 ccaccccctg accgcgaatg gtgagattga gaatataacc tttcattccc agcggtcggt
     5041 cgataaaaaa atcgagataa ccgttggcct caatcggcgt taaacccgcc accagatggg
     5101 cattaaacga gtatcccggc agcaggggat cattttgcgc ttcagccata cttttcatac
     5161 tcccgccatt cagag
//
